>Addgene plasmid #22802 | pLPC MYC hTel2 | addgene partial sequence | sequence record 28720 | 22802 with CMV-F
GAGCTCTCTGGCTAACTAGAGAACCCACTGCTTACTGGCTTATCGAAATTAATACGACTCACTATAGGGA
GACCCAAGCTTGGTACCGAGCTCGGATCAGCCACCATGGAACAAAAGTTGATTTCTGAAGAAGATTTGTT
AAGAAAGAGAGGATCTGTGGAGCCAGCACCCTCAGAGGTTCGACTCGCCGTCCGGGAAGCCATTCATGCC
CTCTCGTCTTCGGAGGATGGCGGCCACATCTTCTGCACCCTGGAGTCCCTGAAGCGGTATCTCGGTGAGA
TGGAGCCTCCAGCGCTCCCGAGGGAGAAGGAGGAGTTTGCCTCGGCCCACTTCTCGCCTGTCCTCAGATG
TCTTGCCAGCAGGCTGAGCCCAGCCTGGCTGGAGCTGCTGCCCCATGGCCGCCTGGAGGAGCTGTGGGCC
AGCTTCTTCCTGGAGGGCCCGGCGGACCAAGCCTTCCTGGTGTTGATGGAGACCATCGAGGGTGCTGCGG
GCCCCAGCTTCCGGCTGATGAAGATGGCGCGGCTGCTGGCCAGATTCCTGCGCGAGGGCCGGCTGGCAGT
GCTGATGGAGGCGCAGTGTCGGCAGCAGACGCGGCCCGGCTTCATCCTGCTCCGGGAGACGCTGCTGGGC
NAAGGTGGTGGGCNNNGCCCGANCACCTGGGCAACCGCCTGCAGCANGAGAAACTTGGGCCNAGTTTCTT
CCCCA
