[The description below was written by a language model from this plasmid's Addgene catalogue record.]
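Description:
pLPC MYC hTel2 is a retroviral mammalian expression plasmid built on the pLPC-N MYC backbone (about 5.6 kb without insert) and carrying the human TELO2 gene, also known as Telomere Maintenance 2, Tel2 or CLK2. The roughly 2.5 kb human coding insert was placed into the backbone by restriction cloning between BamHI and XhoI sites, both of which were destroyed in the process, so the insert cannot simply be released again with those enzymes. The backbone supplies a MYC epitope at the N terminus, so the expressed protein is MYC-tagged Tel2, which allows detection or immunoprecipitation with anti-MYC antibodies independently of the endogenous protein.

In bacteria the plasmid is maintained as a high-copy construct under ampicillin selection. In mammalian cells, puromycin resistance provides selection for cells that have taken up the construct, either after direct transfection or after packaging into retroviral particles and transduction, which gives stable integration and sustained expression. The record does not include a feature table and does not state the promoter driving the insert, the origin of replication, or the details of the retroviral LTR and packaging elements, so these cannot be specified here.

The associated work concerns the role of Tel2 in regulating the stability of PI3K-related protein kinases, and the construct fits that context as a tool for expressing tagged human Tel2 in cultured mammalian cells, for example for interaction, localisation or complementation studies.
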