Addgene plasmid #22802: pLPC MYC hTel2
Depositing lab: Titia de Lange. Depositing organization: Rockefeller University. Publication: Tel2 regulates the stability of PI3K-related protein kinases. Takai H, Wang RC, Takai KK, Yang H, de Lange T. Cell. 2007 Dec 28. 131(7):1248-59. 10.1016/j.cell.2007.10.052 PubMed 18160036.
Backbone
  Vector backbone: pLPC-N MYC
  Backbone size w/o insert (bp): 5600
  Vector type: Mammalian Expression, Retroviral
  Selectable markers: Puromycin
Growth in bacteria
  Bacterial resistance: Ampicillin, 100 μg/mL
  Growth temperature: 37°C
  Growth strain: DH5alpha
  Copy number: High Copy
Gene/Insert
  Gene/Insert name: Telomere Maintenance 2 (alt names: Tel2; Telo2; CLK2)
  Species: H. sapiens (human)
  Insert size (bp): 2511
  GenBank ID: NM_016111
  Entrez Gene: TELO2 (a.k.a. CLK2, TEL2, YHFS)
  Tag / fusion protein: MYC (N terminal on backbone)
  Cloning method: Restriction Enzyme; 5′ cloning site BamHI (destroyed during cloning); 3′ cloning site XhoI (destroyed during cloning)
  Sequencing primers: 5′ TAGGCGTGTACGGTGGGA; 3′ CTTGCCAAACCTACAGGT
Terms and licenses: Academic/Nonprofit Terms; Industry Terms: Not Available to Industry
How to cite: pLPC MYC hTel2 was a gift from Titia de Lange (Addgene plasmid # 22802 ; http://n2t.net/addgene:22802 ; RRID:Addgene_22802)
